>Addgene plasmid #143299 | TFORF1588 | addgene full sequence | sequence record 400295 | Addgene NGS Result
TTAATGTAGTCTTATGCAATACTCTTGTAGTCTTGCAACATGGTAACGATGAGTTAGCAACATGCCTTAC
AAGGAGAGAAAAAGCACCGTGCATGCCGATTGGTGGAAGTAAGGTGGTACGATCGTGCCTTATTAGGAAG
GCAACAGACGGGTCTGACATGGATTGGACGAACCACTGAATTGCCGCATTGCAGAGATATTGTATTTAAG
TGCCTAGCTCGATACATAAACGGGTCTCTCTGGTTAGACCAGATCTGAGCCTGGGAGCTCTCTGGCTAAC
TAGGGAACCCACTGCTTAAGCCTCAATAAAGCTTGCCTTGAGTGCTTCAAGTAGTGTGTGCCCGTCTGTT
GTGTGACTCTGGTAACTAGAGATCCCTCAGACCCTTTTAGTCAGTGTGGAAAATCTCTAGCAGTGGCGCC
CGAACAGGGACTTGAAAGCGAAAGGGAAACCAGAGGAGCTCTCTCGACGCAGGACTCGGCTTGCTGAAGC
GCGCACGGCAAGAGGCGAGGGGCGGCGACTGGTGAGTACGCCAAAAATTTTGACTAGCGGAGGCTAGAAG
GAGAGAGATGGGTGCGAGAGCGTCAGTATTAAGCGGGGGAGAATTAGATCGCGATGGGAAAAAATTCGGT
TAAGGCCAGGGGGAAAGAAAAAATATAAATTAAAACATATAGTATGGGCAAGCAGGGAGCTAGAACGATT
CGCAGTTAATCCTGGCCTGTTAGAAACATCAGAAGGCTGTAGACAAATACTGGGACAGCTACAACCATCC
CTTCAGACAGGATCAGAAGAACTTAGATCATTATATAATACAGTAGCAACCCTCTATTGTGTGCATCAAA
GGATAGAGATAAAAGACACCAAGGAAGCTTTAGACAAGATAGAGGAAGAGCAAAACAAAAGTAAGACCAC
CGCACAGCAAGCGGCCGCTGATCTTCAGACCTGGAGGAGGAGATATGAGGGACAATTGGAGAAGTGAATT
ATATAAATATAAAGTAGTAAAAATTGAACCATTAGGAGTAGCACCCACCAAGGCAAAGAGAAGAGTGGTG
CAGAGAGAAAAAAGAGCAGTGGGAATAGGAGCTTTGTTCCTTGGGTTCTTGGGAGCAGCAGGAAGCACTA
TGGGCGCAGCGTCAATGACGCTGACGGTACAGGCCAGACAATTATTGTCTGGTATAGTGCAGCAGCAGAA
CAATTTGCTGAGGGCTATTGAGGCGCAACAGCATCTGTTGCAACTCACAGTCTGGGGCATCAAGCAGCTC
CAGGCAAGAATCCTGGCTGTGGAAAGATACCTAAAGGATCAACAGCTCCTGGGGATTTGGGGTTGCTCTG
GAAAACTCATTTGCACCACTGCTGTGCCTTGGAATGCTAGTTGGAGTAATAAATCTCTGGAACAGATTTG
GAATCACACGACCTGGATGGAGTGGGACAGAGAAATTAACAATTACACAAGCTTAATACACTCCTTAATT
GAAGAATCGCAAAACCAGCAAGAAAAGAATGAACAAGAATTATTGGAATTAGATAAATGGGCAAGTTTGT
GGAATTGGTTTAACATAACAAATTGGCTGTGGTATATAAAATTATTCATAATGATAGTAGGAGGCTTGGT
AGGTTTAAGAATAGTTTTTGCTGTACTTTCTATAGTGAATAGAGTTAGGCAGGGATATTCACCATTATCG
TTTCAGACCCACCTCCCAACCCCGAGGGGACCCATGCATTGCATCTCAATTAGTCAGCAACCAGGTGTGG
AAAGTCCCCAGGCTCCCCAGCAGGCAGAAGTATGCAAAGCATGCGTCTCAATTAGTCAGCAACCATAGTC
CCGCCCCTAACTCCGCCCATCCCGCCCCTAACTCCGCCCAGTTCCGCCCATTCTCCGCCCCATGGCTGAC
TAATTTTTTTTATTTATGCAGAGGCCGAGGCCGCCTCGGCCTCTGAGCTATTCCAGAAGTAGTGAGGAGG
CTTTTTTGGAGGCCTAGGCTTTTGCAAAAAGCTTTCTAGAGGTACCACCGGAGCTTACCATGACCGAGTA
CAAGCCCACGGTGCGCCTCGCCACCCGCGACGACGTCCCCAGGGCCGTACGCACCCTCGCCGCCGCGTTC
GCCGACTACCCCGCCACGCGCCACACCGTCGATCCGGACCGCCACATCGAGCGGGTCACCGAGCTGCAAG
AACTCTTCCTCACGCGCGTCGGGCTCGACATCGGCAAGGTGTGGGTCGCGGACGACGGCGCCGCCGTGGC
GGTCTGGACCACGCCGGAGAGCGTCGAAGCGGGGGCGGTGTTCGCCGAGATCGGCCCGCGCATGGCCGAG
TTGAGCGGTTCCCGGCTGGCCGCGCAGCAACAGATGGAAGGCCTCCTGGCGCCGCACCGGCCCAAGGAGC
CCGCGTGGTTCCTGGCCACCGTCGGCGTCTCGCCCGACCACCAGGGCAAGGGTCTGGGCAGCGCCGTCGT
GCTCCCCGGAGTGGAGGCGGCCGAGCGCGCCGGGGTGCCCGCCTTCCTGGAGACCTCCGCGCCCCGCAAC
CTCCCCTTCTACGAGCGGCTCGGCTTCACCGTCACCGCCGACGTCGAGGTGCCCGAAGGACCGCGCACCT
GGTGCATGACCCGCAAGCCCGGTGCCAGTTAACGAATTCTAGATCTTGAGACAAATGGCAGTATTCATCC
ACAATTTTAAAAGAAAAGGGGGGATTGGGGGGTACAGTGCAGGGGAAAGAATAGTAGACATAATAGCAAC
AGACATACAAACTAAAGAATTACAAAAACAAATTACAAAAATTCAAAATTTTCGGGTTTATTACAGGGAC
AGCAGAGATCCACTTTGGCGCCGGCTCGAGGCCTGCAGGTGCAAAGATGGATAAAGTTTTAAACAGAGAG
GAATCTTTGCAGCTAATGGACCTTCTAGGTCTTGAAAGGAGTGGGAATTGGCTCCGGTGCCCGTCAGTGG
GCAGAGCGCACATCGCCCACAGTCCCCGAGAAGTTGGGGGGAGGGGTCGGCAATTGAACCGGTGCCTAGA
GAAGGTGGCGCGGGGTAAACTGGGAAAGTGATGTCGTGTACTGGCTCCGCCTTTTTCCCGAGGGTGGGGG
AGAACCGTATATAAGTGCAGTAGTCGCCGTGAACGTTCTTTTTCGCAACGGGTTTGCCGCCAGAACACAG
GTAAGTGCCGTGTGTGGTTCCCGCGGGCCTGGCCTCTTTACGGGTTATGGCCCTTGCGTGCCTTGAATTA
CTTCCACCTGGCTGCAGTACGTGATTCTTGATCCCGAGCTTCGGGTTGGAAGTGGGTGGGAGAGTTCGAG
GCCTTGCGCTTAAGGAGCCCCTTCGCCTCGTGCTTGAGTTGAGGCCTGGCCTGGGCGCTGGGGCCGCCGC
GTGCGAATCTGGTGGCACCTTCGCGCCTGTCTCGCTGCTTTCGATAAGTCTCTAGCCATTTAAAATTTTT
GATGACCTGCTGCGACGCTTTTTTTCTGGCAAGATAGTCTTGTAAATGCGGGCCAAGATCTGCACACTGG
TATTTCGGTTTTTGGGGCCGCGGGCGGCGACGGGGCCCGTGCGTCCCAGCGCACATGTTCGGCGAGGCGG
GGCCTGCGAGCGCGGCCACCGAGAATCGGACGGGGGTAGTCTCAAGCTGGCCGGCCTGCTCTGGTGCCTG
GCCTCGCGCCGCCGTGTATCGCCCCGCCCTGGGCGGCAAGGCTGGCCCGGTCGGCACCAGTTGCGTGAGC
GGAAAGATGGCCGCTTCCCGGCCCTGCTGCAGGGAGCTCAAAATGGAGGACGCGGCGCTCGGGAGAGCGG
GCGGGTGAGTCACCCACACAAAGGAAAAGGGCCTTTCCGTCCTCAGCCGTCGCTTCATGTGACTCCACGG
AGTACCGGGCGCCGTCCAGGCACCTCGATTAGTTCTCGAGCTTTTGGAGTACGTCGTCTTTAGGTTGGGG
GGAGGGGTTTTATGCGATGGAGTTTCCCCACACTGAGTGGGTGGAGACTGAAGTTAGGCCAGCTTGGCAC
TTGATGTAATTCTCCTTGGAATTTGCCCTTTTTGAGTTTGGATCTTGGTTCATTCTCAAGCCTCAGACAG
TGGTTCAAAGTTTTTTTCTTCCATTTCAGGTGTCGTGAGGCTAGCACCGCCACCATGGCGGCGGCCACGC
TGAGGGACCCCGCTCAGCAGGGCTATGTGACCTTTGAGGACGTGGCTGTCTACTTCTCCCAGGAGGAATG
GAGATTGCTTGATGACGCTCAGAGGCTCCTCTACCGCAATGTGATGCTGGAGAACTTTACACTTCTGGCC
TCTCTGGGACTTGCATCTTCCAAGACCCATGAAATAACCCAGCTGGAGTCATGGGAGGAGCCCTTCATGC
CTGCTTGGGAAGTTGTGACTTCAGCCATACTGAGAGGTAGTTGGCAAGGAGCCAAGGCTGAGGCAGCTGC
TGAGCAGAGTGCTTCTGTAGAAGTGCCCAGTTCAAACGTTCAGCAACACCAGAAGCAGCACTGTGGAGAG
AAACCCTTAAAAAGACAAGAGGGCAGGGTCCCAGTTTTGAGGAGTTGCAGAGTCCACCTATCAGAGAAGT
CCTTGCAAAGCAGGGAAGTTGGGAAGGATCTTCTGACCAGCTCAGGTGTTCTCAAGCACCAGGTGACTCA
CACGGGAGAGAAGTCACATAGGAGCTCCAAAAGTAGGGAGGCCTTTCATGCTGGAAAAAGGCATTACAAA
TGCAGTGAATGTGGGAAAGCCTTTGGTCAGAAATATTTACTTGTTCAGCACCAGAGACTGCACACTGGGG
AAAAGCCTTATGAATGCAGTGAATGTGGGAAGTTATTTAGCCATAAGTCCAACCTTTTTATACACCAAAT
AGTTCACACTGGAGAAAGGCCTTATGGGTGTAGTGACTGTGGAAAATCCTTTAGCCGTAATGCTGACCTC
ATTCAACACCAGAGAGTTCACACTGGAGAAAAGCCTTTTACATGCAGTGAATGTGGAAAAGCTTTCAGGC
ATAATTCCACACTTGTTCAGCATCACAGAATCCACACTGGAGTAAGGCCTTATGAGTGCAGTGAATGTGG
AAAATTGTTTAGTTTCAACTCCAGCCTCATGAAACATCAGAGAGTTCACACTGGAGAAAGACCTTATAAG
TGCAGTGAATGTGGAAAATTCTATAGCCACAAGTCCAGCCTTATCAATCATTGGCGTGTTCACACTGGAG
AAAGGCCTTATGAGTGCAGTGAATGTGGGAAATTTTTTAGCCAAAGCTCAAGCCTCATGCAACATCGAAA
AGTTCACACTGGAGAAAAACCTTTTAAGTGCAATGAATGTGGGAGATTCTTTAGTGAGAATTCCAGCCTT
GTTAAACATCAGAGGGTTCACACTGGAGCAAAGCCTTATGAGTGCAGGGAATGTGGGAAATTTTTTCGCC
ACAGCTCCAGTCTTGTTAAACATCGAAGGATTCACACTGGAGAAATACAATAGTAATGAACTAGTCCGTA
ACTTGAAAGTATTTCGATTTCTTGGCTTTATATATCTTGTGGAAAGGACGACTGCAGTCATTGTGACCAC
ATAGGACGCGTTAAGTCGACAATCAACCTCTGGATTACAAAATTTGTGAAAGATTGACTGGTATTCTTAA
CTATGTTGCTCCTTTTACGCTATGTGGATACGCTGCTTTAATGCCTTTGTATCATGCTATTGCTTCCCGT
ATGGCTTTCATTTTCTCCTCCTTGTATAAATCCTGGTTGCTGTCTCTTTATGAGGAGTTGTGGCCCGTTG
TCAGGCAACGTGGCGTGGTGTGCACTGTGTTTGCTGACGCAACCCCCACTGGTTGGGGCATTGCCACCAC
CTGTCAGCTCCTTTCCGGGACTTTCGCTTTCCCCCTCCCTATTGCCACGGCGGAACTCATCGCCGCCTGC
CTTGCCCGCTGCTGGACAGGGGCTCGGCTGTTGGGCACTGACAATTCCGTGGTGTTGTCGGGGAAATCAT
CGTCCTTTCCTTGGCTGCTCGCCTGTGTTGCCACCTGGATTCTGCGCGGGACGTCCTTCTGCTACGTCCC
TTCGGCCCTCAATCCAGCGGACCTTCCTTCCCGCGGCCTGCTGCCGGCTCTGCGGCCTCTTCCGCGTCTT
CGCCTTCGCCCTCAGACGAGTCGGATCTCCCTTTGGGCCGCCTCCCCGCGTCGACTTTAAGACCAATGAC
TTACAAGGCAGCTGTAGATCTTAGCCACTTTTTAAAAGAAAAGGGGGGACTGGAAGGGCTAATTCACTCC
CAACGAAGACAAGATCTGCTTTTTGCTTGTACTGGGTCTCTCTGGTTAGACCAGATCTGAGCCTGGGAGC
TCTCTGGCTAACTAGGGAACCCACTGCTTAAGCCTCAATAAAGCTTGCCTTGAGTGCTTCAAGTAGTGTG
TGCCCGTCTGTTGTGTGACTCTGGTAACTAGAGATCCCTCAGACCCTTTTAGTCAGTGTGGAAAATCTCT
AGCAGTACGTATAGTAGTTCATGTCATCTTATTATTCAGTATTTATAACTTGCAAAGAAATGAATATCAG
AGAGTGAGAGGAACTTGTTTATTGCAGCTTATAATGGTTACAAATAAAGCAATAGCATCACAAATTTCAC
AAATAAAGCATTTTTTTCACTGCATTCTAGTTGTGGTTTGTCCAAACTCATCAATGTATCTTATCATGTC
TGGCTCTAGCTATCCCGCCCCTAACTCCGCCCATCCCGCCCCTAACTCCGCCCAGTTCCGCCCATTCTCC
GCCCCATGGCTGACTAATTTTTTTTATTTATGCAGAGGCCGAGGCCGCCTCGGCCTCTGAGCTATTCCAG
AAGTAGTGAGGAGGCTTTTTTGGAGGCCTAGGGACGTACCCAATTCGCCCTATAGTGAGTCGTATTACGC
GCGCTCACTGGCCGTCGTTTTACAACGTCGTGACTGGGAAAACCCTGGCGTTACCCAACTTAATCGCCTT
GCAGCACATCCCCCTTTCGCCAGCTGGCGTAATAGCGAAGAGGCCCGCACCGATCGCCCTTCCCAACAGT
TGCGCAGCCTGAATGGCGAATGGG
[124 nt withheld, positions 7025-7148]
C
[91 nt withheld, positions 7150-7240]
A
[49 nt withheld, positions 7242-7290]
CCTTTGACGTTGGAGTCCACGTTCTTT
[37 nt withheld, positions 7318-7354]
ACCCTATCTCGGTCTATTCTTTTGATTTATAAGGGATTTTGCCGATTTCGGCCTATTGGTTAAAAAATGA
GCTGATTTAACAAAAATTTAACGCGAATTTTAACAAAATATTAACGCTTACAATTTAGGTGGCACTTTTC
GGGGAAATGTGCGCGGAACCCCTATTTGTTTATTTTTCTAAATACATTCAAATATGTATCCGCTCATGAG
ACAATAACCCTGATAAATGCTTCAATAATATTGAAAAAGGAAGAGTATGAGTATTCAACATTTCCGTGTC
GCCCTTATTCCCTTTTTTGCGGCATTTTGCCTTCCTGTTTTTGCTCACCCAGAAACGCTGGTGAAAGTAA
AAGATGCTGAAGATCAGTTGGGTGCACGAGTGGGTTACATCGAACTGGATCTCAACAGCGGTAAGATCCT
TGAGAGTTTTCGCCCCGAAGAACGTTTTCCAATGATGAGCACTTTTAAAGTTCTGCTATGTGGCGCGGTA
TTATCCCGTATTGACGCCGGGCAAGAGCAACTCGGTCGCCGCATACACTATTCTCAGAATGACTTGGTTG
AGTACTCACCAGTCACAGAAAAGCATCTTACGGATGGCATGACAGTAAGAGAATTATGCAGTGCTGCCAT
AACCATGAGTGATAACACTGCGGCCAACTTACTTCTGACAACGATCGGAGGACCGAAGGAGCTAACCGCT
TTTTTGCACAACATGGGGGATCATGTAACTCGCCTTGATCGTTGGGAACCGGAGCTGAATGAAGCCATAC
CAAACGACGAGCGTGACACCACGATGCCTGTAGCAATGGCAACAACGTTGCGCAAACTATTAACTGGCGA
ACTACTTACTCTAGCTTCCCGGCAACAATTAATAGACTGGATGGAGGCGGATAAAGTTGCAGGACCACTT
CTGCGCTCGGCCCTTCCGGCTGGCTGGTTTATTGCTGATAAATCTGGAGCCGGTGAGCGTGGGTCTCGCG
GTATCATTGCAGCACTGGGGCCAGATGGTAAGCCCTCCCGTATCGTAGTTATCTACACGACGGGGAGTCA
GGCAACTATGGATGAACGAAATAGACAGATCGCTGAGATAGGTGCCTCACTGATTAAGCATTGGTAACTG
TCAGACCAAGTTTACTCATATATACTTTAGATTGATTTAAAACTTCATTTTTAATTTAAAAGGATCTAGG
TGAAGATCCTTTTTGATAATCTCATGACCAAAATCCCTTAACGTGAGTTTTCGTTCCACTGAGCGTCAGA
CCCCGTAGAAAAGATCAAAGGATCTTCTTGAGATCCTTTTTTTCTGCGCGTAATCTGCTGCTTGCAAACA
AAAAAACCACCGCTACCAGCGGTGGTTTGTTTGCCGGATCAAGAGCTACCAACTCTTTTTCCGAAGGTAA
CTGGCTTCAGCAGAGCGCAGATACCAAATACTGTTCTTCTAGTGTAGCCGTAGTTAGGCCACCACTTCAA
GAACTCTGTAGCACCGCCTACATACCTCGCTCTGCTAATCCTGTTACCAGTGGCTGCTGCCAGTGGCGAT
AAGTCGTGTCTTACCGGGTTGGACTCAAGACGATAGTTACCGGATAAGGCGCAGCGGTCGGGCTGAACGG
GGGGTTCGTGCACACAGCCCAGCTTGGAGCGAACGACCTACACCGAACTGAGATACCTACAGCGTGAGCT
ATGAGAAAGCGCCACGCTTCCCGAAGGGAGAAAGGCGGACAGGTATCCGGTAAGCGGCAGGGTCGGAACA
GGAGAGCGCACGAGGGAGCTTCCAGGGGGAAACGCCTGGTATCTTTATAGTCCTGTCGGGTTTCGCCACC
TCTGACTTGAGCGTCGATTTTTGTGATGCTCGTCAGGGGGGCGGAGCCTATGGAAAAACGCCAGCAACGC
GGCCTTTTTACGGTTCCTGGCCTTTTGCTGGCCTTTTGCTCACATGTTCTTTCCTGCGTTATCCCCTGAT
TCTGTGGATAACCGTATTACCGCCTTTGAGTGAGCTGATACCGCTCGCCGCAGCCGAACGACCGAGCGCA
GCGAGTCAGTGAGCGAGGAAGCGGAAGAGCGCCCAATACGCAAACCGCCTCTCCCCGCGCGTTGGCCGAT
TCATTAATGCAGCTGGCACGACAGGTTTCCCGACTGGAAAGCGGGCAGTGAGCGCAACGCAATTAATGTG
AGTTAGCTCACTCATTAGGCACCCCAGGCTTTACACTTTATGCTTCCGGCTCGTATGTTGTGTGGAATTG
TGAGCGGATAACAATTTCACACAGGAAACAGCTATGACCATGATTACGCCAAGCGCGCAATTAACCCTCA
CTAAAGGGAACAAAAGCTGGAGCTGCAAGC
Features (pLannotate 1.2.2; 31 found; start..end, strand, type, name):
      5..231     +  promoter       RSV promoter: Rous sarcoma virus enhancer/promoter
    232..412     +  LTR            5' LTR (truncated): truncated 5' long terminal repeat (LTR) from HIV-1
    459..584     +  misc_feature   HIV-1 Ψ: packaging signal of human immunodeficiency virus type 1
    568..931     +  CDS            HIV-1 gag (fragment): gag protein from human immunodeficiency virus 1; gag
   1077..1310    +  misc_feature   RRE: The Rev response element (RRE) of HIV-1 allows for Rev-dependent mRNA export from the nucleus to the cytoplasm.
   1687..1713    +  CDS            Rev (fragment): human immunodeficiency virus 1 (HIV-1) Rev protein; rev; enhances nuclear export of unspliced and incompletely spliced viral mRNAs
   1720..1743    +  promoter       SV40 promoter (fragment): SV40 early promoter
   1744..1815    +  promoter       SV40 promoter (fragment): SV40 enhancer and early promoter
   1839..1974    +  rep_origin     SV40 ori: SV40 origin of replication
   2020..2616    +  CDS            PuroR (fragment): puromycin N-acetyltransferase; pac from Streptomyces; confers resistance to puromycin
   2665..2782    +  misc_feature   cPPT/CTS: central polypurine tract and central termination sequence of HIV-1
   2847..2913    +  CDS            small t antigen (fragment): SV40 (simian virus 40) small t antigen
   2920..4098    +  promoter       EF-1α promoter: strong constitutive promoter for human elongation factor EF-1α
   4115..4750    +  CDS            ZNF773 (fragment): ZN773_HUMAN - Also known as ZNF419B. Experimental evidence at protein level: Swiss-Prot protein existence level 1. May be involved in transcriptional regulation. From Homo sapiens (Human).
   5456..5509    +  promoter       U6 promoter (fragment): RNA polymerase III promoter for human U6 snRNA
   5551..6139    +  misc_feature   WPRE: woodchuck hepatitis virus posttranscriptional regulatory element
   6190..6209    +  misc_feature   cPPT/CTS (fragment): central polypurine tract and central termination sequence of HIV-1
   6211..6444    +  LTR            3' LTR (ΔU3): self-inactivating 3' long terminal repeat (LTR) from HIV-1
   6522..6643    +  polyA_signal   SV40 poly(A) signal: SV40 polyadenylation signal
   6683..6818    +  rep_origin     SV40 ori: SV40 origin of replication
   6839..6857    -  promoter       T7 promoter: promoter for bacteriophage T7 RNA polymerase
   6865..7020    +  CDS            lacZα (fragment): LacZα fragment of β-galactosidase; lacZ fragment
   7025..7453    +  rep_origin     f1 ori (sequence partly withheld): f1 bacteriophage origin of replication; arrow indicates direction of (+) strand synthesis
   7506..7610    +  promoter       AmpR promoter: bla
   7611..8471    +  CDS            AmpR: β-lactamase; bla; confers resistance to ampicillin, carbenicillin, and related antibiotics
   8642..9230    +  rep_origin     ori: high-copy-number ColE1/pMB1/pBR322/pUC origin of replication
   9413..9505    +  CDS            lacI (fragment): lac repressor; lacI; The lac repressor binds to the lac operator to inhibit transcription in E. coli. This inhibition can be relieved by adding lactose or isopropyl-β-D-thiogalactopyranoside (IPTG).
   9518..9539    +  protein_bind   CAP binding site: CAP binding activates transcription in the presence of cAMP. E. coli catabolite activator protein
   9554..9584    +  promoter       lac promoter: promoter for the E. coli lac operon
   9592..9608    +  protein_bind   lac operator: The lac repressor binds to the lac operator to inhibit transcription in E. coli. This inhibition can be relieved by adding lactose or isopropyl-β-D-thiogalactopyranoside (IPTG). lac repressor encoded by lacI
   9653..9671    +  promoter       T3 promoter: promoter for bacteriophage T3 RNA polymerase
