[The description below was written by a language model from this plasmid's Addgene catalogue record and pLannotate feature annotations shown in this document.]
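Description:
TFORF1588 is a lentiviral mammalian expression plasmid built on the pLX_TRC317 backbone and carrying the human zinc-finger gene ZNF773 (also known as ZNF419B) as a synthesized open reading frame. It belongs to a barcoded transcription factor ORF collection in which each ORF is paired with a unique 24-bp barcode, so that the factor delivered to a cell can be identified by sequencing in pooled overexpression screens, such as those for directed differentiation. In bacteria it is maintained through a high-copy ColE1/pUC-type origin with ampicillin resistance (AmpR). An f1 origin and residual lac and T7/T3 cloning-vector elements are also present. The depositor warns that the plasmid can recombine.

The viral cassette has a third-generation layout. An RSV promoter drives a truncated HIV-1 5' LTR, followed by the Ψ packaging signal with a gag fragment and the RRE for Rev-dependent export of the genomic RNA. The cassette ends in a self-inactivating ΔU3 3' LTR, with an SV40 poly(A) signal downstream. Within the proviral region, an SV40 early promoter expresses puromycin N-acetyltransferase for selection of transduced cells. A cPPT/CTS element, which aids nuclear import, follows, and then the EF-1α promoter drives constitutive ZNF773 expression, with a WPRE downstream to enhance transcript stability and expression. The automated annotation matches only part of the roughly 1.4 kb insert to ZNF773 and does not annotate the barcode. The barcode's exact position is therefore not shown in the feature table, though there is unannotated sequence between the ORF and the WPRE. A short U6 promoter fragment annotated in that interval appears to be only a remnant.
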