Addgene plasmid #143299: TFORF1588
Purpose: Lentiviral vector for overexpressing transcription factor ORFs with unique 24-bp barcodes. Barcodes facilitate identification of transcription factors in pooled screens.
Depositing lab: Feng Zhang. Depositing organization: Broad Institute. Publication: A transcription factor atlas of directed differentiation. Joung J, Ma S, Tay T, Geiger-Schuller KR, Kirchgatterer PC, Verdine VK, Guo B, Arias-Garcia MA, Allen WE, Singh A, Kuksenko O, Abudayyeh OO, Gootenberg JS, Fu Z, Macrae RK, Buenrostro JD, Regev A, Zhang F. Cell. 2023 Jan 5;186(1):209-229.e26. doi: 10.1016/j.cell.2022.11.026. PubMed 36608654.
Backbone
  Vector backbone: pLX_TRC317
  Backbone manufacturer: Broad Institute Genetic Perturbation Platform
  Backbone size w/o insert (bp): 8264
  Vector type: Mammalian Expression, Lentiviral
  Selectable markers: Puromycin
Growth in bacteria
  Bacterial resistance: Ampicillin, 100 μg/mL
  Growth temperature: 37°C
  Growth strain: NEB Stable
  Copy number: High Copy
Gene/Insert
  Gene/Insert name: ZNF773
  Species: H. sapiens (human)
  Insert size (bp): 1430
  Entrez Gene: ZNF773 (a.k.a. MGC4728, ZNF419B, FLJ00301)
  Promoter: EF1a
  Cloning method: Unknown
  Sequencing primers: 5′ GGGTGGAGACTGAAGTTAGGCCAG; 3′ CACATAGCGTAAAAGGAGCAACATAG
Terms and licenses: Academic/Nonprofit Terms; Industry Terms: Not Available to Industry
Depositor comments: NM_198542,ENST00000282292 . The transcription factor ORF portion of this plasmid was synthesized by Genewiz. Please test multiple small colonies in case of plasmid recombination. To make this collection available in a timely manner, a portion of this collection was not fully sequenced by Addgene. If an Addgene verified full plasmid sequence is not available, please contact us prior to placing an order to request the full sequence.
How to cite: TFORF1588 was a gift from Feng Zhang (Addgene plasmid # 143299 ; http://n2t.net/addgene:143299 ; RRID:Addgene_143299)
