>Addgene plasmid #143299 | TFORF1588 | depositor partial sequence | sequence record 282035 | Insert
ACCGCCACCATGGCGGCGGCCACGCTGAGGGACCCCGCTCAGCAGGGCTATGTGACCTTTGAGGACGTGG
CTGTCTACTTCTCCCAGGAGGAATGGAGATTGCTTGATGACGCTCAGAGGCTCCTCTACCGCAATGTGAT
GCTGGAGAACTTTACACTTCTGGCCTCTCTGGGACTTGCATCTTCCAAGACCCATGAAATAACCCAGCTG
GAGTCATGGGAGGAGCCCTTCATGCCTGCTTGGGAAGTTGTGACTTCAGCCATACTGAGAGGTAGTTGGC
AAGGAGCCAAGGCTGAGGCAGCTGCTGAGCAGAGTGCTTCTGTAGAAGTGCCCAGTTCAAACGTTCAGCA
ACACCAGAAGCAGCACTGTGGAGAGAAACCCTTAAAAAGACAAGAGGGCAGGGTCCCAGTTTTGAGGAGT
TGCAGAGTCCACCTATCAGAGAAGTCCTTGCAAAGCAGGGAAGTTGGGAAGGATCTTCTGACCAGCTCAG
GTGTTCTCAAGCACCAGGTGACTCACACGGGAGAGAAGTCACATAGGAGCTCCAAAAGTAGGGAGGCCTT
TCATGCTGGAAAAAGGCATTACAAATGCAGTGAATGTGGGAAAGCCTTTGGTCAGAAATATTTACTTGTT
CAGCACCAGAGACTGCACACTGGGGAAAAGCCTTATGAATGCAGTGAATGTGGGAAGTTATTTAGCCATA
AGTCCAACCTTTTTATACACCAAATAGTTCACACTGGAGAAAGGCCTTATGGGTGTAGTGACTGTGGAAA
ATCCTTTAGCCGTAATGCTGACCTCATTCAACACCAGAGAGTTCACACTGGAGAAAAGCCTTTTACATGC
AGTGAATGTGGAAAAGCTTTCAGGCATAATTCCACACTTGTTCAGCATCACAGAATCCACACTGGAGTAA
GGCCTTATGAGTGCAGTGAATGTGGAAAATTGTTTAGTTTCAACTCCAGCCTCATGAAACATCAGAGAGT
TCACACTGGAGAAAGACCTTATAAGTGCAGTGAATGTGGAAAATTCTATAGCCACAAGTCCAGCCTTATC
AATCATTGGCGTGTTCACACTGGAGAAAGGCCTTATGAGTGCAGTGAATGTGGGAAATTTTTTAGCCAAA
GCTCAAGCCTCATGCAACATCGAAAAGTTCACACTGGAGAAAAACCTTTTAAGTGCAATGAATGTGGGAG
ATTCTTTAGTGAGAATTCCAGCCTTGTTAAACATCAGAGGGTTCACACTGGAGCAAAGCCTTATGAGTGC
AGGGAATGTGGGAAATTTTTTCGCCACAGCTCCAGTCTTGTTAAACATCGAAGGATTCACACTGGAGAAA
TACAATAGTAATGAACTAGTCCGTAACTTGAAAGTATTTCGATTTCTTGGCTTTATATATCTTGTGGAAA
GGACGACTGCAGTCATTGTGACCACATAGG
