>Addgene plasmid #143299 | TFORF1588 | depositor partial sequence | sequence record 282036 | Barcode
CTGCAGTCATTGTGACCACATAGG
